Addgene plasmid #229306: pXTK069 [Con-Pro_neo-Broad_PartType8]
Purpose: XanthoMoClo Golden Gate Part Plasmid for cloning, contains Constitutive-Promoter_neo-Broad_PartType8
Depositing lab: Michael Springer. Depositing organization: Harvard Medical School. Publication: XanthoMoClo horizontal line A Robust Modular Cloning Genetic Toolkit for the Genera Xanthobacter and Roseixanthobacter. Soltysiak MPM, Ory ALH, Lee AD, Christophersen CE, Jalihal AP, Springer M. ACS Synth Biol. 2025 Apr 18;14(4):1173-1190. doi: 10.1021/acssynbio.4c00806. Epub 2025 Mar 13. PubMed 40080684.
Backbone
  Vector backbone: pXTK
  Vector type: Bacterial Expression
Growth in bacteria
  Bacterial resistance: Ampicillin, 100 μg/mL
  Growth temperature: 37°C
  Growth strain: DH5alpha
  Copy number: Low Copy
Gene/Insert
  Gene/Insert name: neo Promoter (Broad) (alt name: Constitutive-Promoter_neo-Broad_PartType8)
  Species: Synthetic
  Cloning method: Restriction Enzyme; 5′ cloning site unknown (unknown if destroyed)
Terms and licenses: Academic/Nonprofit Terms; Industry Terms: Not Available to Industry
How to cite: pXTK069 [Con-Pro_neo-Broad_PartType8] was a gift from Michael Springer (Addgene plasmid # 229306 ; http://n2t.net/addgene:229306 ; RRID:Addgene_229306)
