[The description below was written by a language model from this plasmid's Addgene catalogue record and pLannotate feature annotations shown in this document.]
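Description:
pXTK069 [Con-Pro_neo-Broad_PartType8] is a small Golden Gate part plasmid from the XanthoMoClo modular cloning toolkit, which was developed for genetic engineering of bacteria in the genera Xanthobacter and Roseixanthobacter. It is built on the pXTK backbone, catalogued as a bacterial expression vector, and propagated in E. coli under ampicillin selection. The sequenced record is only about 1.8 kb. The automated annotation finds four features: a ColE1/pMB1/pUC-type origin of replication, the bla promoter, the TEM-type beta-lactamase coding sequence that confers ampicillin resistance, and a bacteriophage fd terminator just downstream of bla. The catalogue lists the plasmid as low copy, whereas the annotation tool labels the origin family as high copy. The record does not resolve this difference.

The payload is a synthetic constitutive promoter part described as the "broad" version of the neo promoter, formatted as a Part Type 8 module in the toolkit's assembly scheme. The feature table does not annotate this promoter. It may lie in one of the unannotated stretches, such as the gap of roughly 180 nt between the origin and the bla promoter, but its exact position and boundaries are not stated. The Type IIS restriction sites and overhangs that define the part type are also not given, and the 5′ cloning site is recorded as unknown.

As a part plasmid, the construct is not an expression vector in its own right. It stores a reusable element that is released in Golden Gate reactions and combined with other toolkit parts into larger multi-part plasmids. The record does not say what the Type 8 position drives in the final assemblies.
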