Features (pLannotate 1.2.2; 4 found; start..end, strand, type, name):
      1..589     +  rep_origin     ori: high-copy-number ColE1/pMB1/pBR322/pUC origin of replication
    774..865     +  promoter       AmpR promoter: bla
    866..1723    +  CDS            bla: BLAT_ECOLX - Experimental evidence at protein level: Swiss-Prot protein existence level 1. TEM-type are the most prevalent beta-lactamases in enterobacteria; they hydrolyze the beta-lactam bond in susceptible beta-lactam antibiotics, thus conferring resistance to penicillins and cephalosporins. TEM-3 and TEM-4 are capable of hydrolyzing cefotaxime and ceftazidime. TEM-5 is capable of hydrolyzing ceftazidime. TEM-6 is capable of hydrolyzing ceftazidime and aztreonam. TEM-8/CAZ-2, TEM- 16/CAZ-7 and TEM-24/CAZ-6 are markedly active against ceftazidime. IRT- 4 shows resistance to beta-lactamase in
   1730..1769    +  terminator     fd terminator: central terminator from bacteriophage fd (Otsuka and Kunisawa, 1982)
>Addgene plasmid #229306 | pXTK069 [Con-Pro_neo-Broad_PartType8] | addgene full sequence | sequence record 464696 | Addgene NGS Result
TTGAGATCCTTTTTTTCTGCGCGTAATCTGCTGCTTGCAAACAAAAAAACCACCGCTACCAGCGGTGGTT
TGTTTGCCGGATCAAGAGCTACCAACTCTTTTTCCGAAGGTAACTGGCTTCAGCAGAGCGCAGATACCAA
ATACTGTTCTTCTAGTGTAGCCGTAGTTAGGCCACCACTTCAAGAACTCTGTAGCACCGCCTACATACCT
CGCTCTGCTAATCCTGTTACCAGTGGCTGCTGCCAGTGGCGATAAGTCGTGTCTTACCGGGTTGGACTCA
AGACGATAGTTACCGGATAAGGCGCAGCGGTCGGGCTGAACGGGGGGTTCGTGCACACAGCCCAGCTTGG
AGCGAACGACCTACACCGAACTGAGATACCTACAGCGTGAGCTATGAGAAAGCGCCACGCTTCCCGAAGG
GAGAAAGGCGGACAGGTATCCGGTAAGCGGCAGGGTCGGAACAGGAGAGCGCACGAGGGAGCTTCCAGGG
GGAAACGCCTGGTATCTTTATAGTCCTGTCGGGTTTCGCCACCTCTGACTTGAGCGTCGATTTTTGTGAT
GCTCGTCAGGGGGGCGGAGCCTATGGAAAAACGCCAGCAACGCGAGTCGGTCTCTGCTGTGTGTCTCAAA
ATCTCTGATGTTACATTGCACAAGATAAAAATATATCATCATGAACAATAAAACTGTCTGCTTACATAAA
CAGTAATACAAGGGGTGTTAATGTGAGACCAGAGTAGCCCGCCTAATGAGCGGGCTTTTTTTTAATTCCC
CTATTTGTTTATTTTTCTAAATACATTCAAATATGTATCCGCTCATGAGACAATAACCCTGATAAATGCT
TCAATAATATTGAAAAAGGAAGAGTATGAGCATTCAGCATTTTCGTGTGGCGCTGATTCCGTTTTTTGCG
GCGTTTTGCCTGCCGGTGTTTGCGCATCCGGAAACCCTGGTGAAAGTGAAAGATGCGGAAGATCAACTGG
GTGCGCGCGTGGGCTATATTGAACTGGATCTGAACAGCGGCAAAATTCTGGAATCTTTTCGTCCGGAAGA
ACGTTTTCCGATGATGAGCACCTTTAAAGTGCTGCTGTGCGGTGCGGTTCTGAGCCGTGTGGATGCGGGC
CAGGAACAACTGGGCCGTCGTATTCATTATAGCCAGAACGATCTGGTGGAATATAGCCCGGTGACCGAAA
AACATCTGACCGATGGCATGACCGTGCGTGAACTGTGCAGCGCGGCGATTACCATGAGCGATAACACCGC
GGCGAACCTGCTGCTGACGACCATTGGCGGTCCGAAAGAACTGACCGCGTTTCTGCATAACATGGGCGAT
CATGTGACCCGTCTGGATCGTTGGGAACCGGAACTGAACGAAGCGATTCCGAACGATGAACGTGATACCA
CCATGCCGGCAGCAATGGCGACCACCCTGCGTAAACTGCTGACGGGTGAGCTGCTGACCCTGGCAAGCCG
CCAGCAACTGATTGATTGGATGGAAGCGGATAAAGTGGCGGGTCCGCTGCTGCGTAGCGCGCTGCCGGCT
GGCTGGTTTATTGCGGATAAAAGCGGTGCGGGCGAACGTGGCAGCCGTGGCATTATTGCGGCGCTGGGCC
CGGATGGTAAACCGAGCCGTATTGTGGTGATTTATACCACCGGCAGCCAGGCGACGATGGATGAACGTAA
CCGTCAGATTGCGGAAATTGGCGCGAGCCTGATTAAACATTGGTAAACCGATACAATTAAAGGCTCCTTT
TGGAGCCTTTTTTTTTGGACGACCCTTGTCAGATCAAAGGATCTTC
